Addgene plasmid #129557: Clim-DC2-NMM-tdtomato
Purpose: pClimDC-NMM:tdT cell membrane marker
Depositing lab: Inaki Ruiz-Trillo. Depositing organization: Agencia Estatal Consejo Superior de Investigaciones Científicas, M.P. Publication: Stable transfection in protist Corallochytrium limacisporum identifies novel cellular features among unicellular animals relatives. Kozyczkowska A, Najle SR, Ocana-Pallares E, Areste C, Shabardina V, Ara PS, Ruiz-Trillo I, Casacuberta E. Curr Biol. 2021 Sep 27;31(18):4104-4110.e5. doi: 10.1016/j.cub.2021.06.061. Epub 2021 Jul 21. PubMed 34293333.
Backbone
  Vector backbone: pcr2.1 without kanamycin resistance gene
  Backbone size w/o insert (bp): 4500
  Vector type: Bacterial Expression
  Selectable markers: Puromycin
Growth in bacteria
  Bacterial resistance: Ampicillin, 100 μg/mL
  Growth temperature: 37°C
  Growth strain: DH5alpha
  Copy number: High Copy
Gene/Insert
  Gene/Insert name: N-Myristoylation motif (NMM) fused to tdtomato (alt name: pClimDC-NMM:tdT)
  Species: Corallochytrium limacisporum
  Insert size (bp): 1479
  Cloning method: Gibson Cloning
  Sequencing primers: 5′ unknown
Terms and licenses: Academic/Nonprofit Terms; Industry Terms: Not Available to Industry
How to cite: Clim-DC2-NMM-tdtomato was a gift from Inaki Ruiz-Trillo (Addgene plasmid # 129557 ; http://n2t.net/addgene:129557 ; RRID:Addgene_129557)
