[The description below was written by a language model from this plasmid's Addgene catalogue record and pLannotate feature annotations shown in this document.]
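Description:
Clim-DC2-NMM-tdtomato (also called pClimDC-NMM:tdT) is a roughly 6 kb dual-cassette plasmid built on a pCR2.1 backbone from which the kanamycin resistance gene was removed. It is designed to label the cell membrane in the unicellular protist Corallochytrium limacisporum, a close relative of animals. Although catalogued as a bacterial expression vector, E. coli serves mainly for propagation. The plasmid carries a high-copy ColE1/pUC-type origin and an AmpR (β-lactamase) gene for ampicillin selection. Remnants of the parental vector are also present, namely the lac promoter/operator region with its CAP binding site and short leftover fragments of lacI and NeoR/KanR.

The payload consists of two separate expression units in the same orientation, each followed by an SV40 polyadenylation signal. The first encodes PuroR (puromycin N-acetyltransferase), which provides the puromycin selection listed for the plasmid and so allows recovery of stably transfected cells. The second encodes tdTomato, a bright tandem-dimer orange-red fluorescent protein, fused to an N-myristoylation motif (NMM). Such a motif directs co-translational attachment of a myristoyl lipid, anchoring the fluorescent protein to membranes so that the cell outline can be seen by live imaging. The insert was assembled by Gibson cloning, and its recorded species is C. limacisporum.

Unannotated stretches of several hundred base pairs lie upstream of both the PuroR and tdTomato coding sequences. They presumably contain the promoters driving expression in the protist, but neither the catalogue fields nor the feature table identifies them. The construct is used as a plasma membrane marker in stable transfection studies of Corallochytrium cell biology.
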