Features (pLannotate 1.2.2; 15 found; start..end, strand, type, name):
      1..40      +  rep_origin     RSF ori (fragment): Plasmids containing the RSF 1030 origin of replication can be propagated in E. coli cells that contain additional plasmids with compatible origins.
     42..134     +  CDS            lacI (fragment): lac repressor; lacI; The lac repressor binds to the lac operator to inhibit transcription in E. coli. This inhibition can be relieved by adding lactose or isopropyl-β-D-thiogalactopyranoside (IPTG).
    147..168     +  protein_bind   CAP binding site: CAP binding activates transcription in the presence of cAMP. E. coli catabolite activator protein
    183..213     +  promoter       lac promoter: promoter for the E. coli lac operon
    221..237     +  protein_bind   lac operator: The lac repressor binds to the lac operator to inhibit transcription in E. coli. This inhibition can be relieved by adding lactose or isopropyl-β-D-thiogalactopyranoside (IPTG). lac repressor encoded by lacI
   1050..1649    +  CDS            PuroR: puromycin N-acetyltransferase; pac from Streptomyces alboniger; confers resistance to puromycin
   1665..1715    +  CDS            VP1_SV40 (fragment): Experimental evidence at protein level: Swiss-Prot protein existence level 1. Forms an icosahedral capsid with a T=7 symmetry and a 40 nm diameter. The capsid is composed of 72 pentamers linked to each other by disulfide bonds and associated with VP2 or VP3 proteins. Binds to N- glycolylneuraminic analog of the ganglioside GM1 on the cell surface to provide virion attachment to target cell (PubMed:18353982). Once attached, the virion is internalized by caveolin-mediated endocytosis and traffics to the endoplasmic reticulum. Inside the endoplasmic reticulum, the protein folding machinery isomer
   1712..1793    -  polyA_signal   SV40 poly(A) signal: SV40 polyadenylation signal
   1814..1877    +  CDS            NeoR/KanR (fragment): aminoglycoside phosphotransferase confers resistance to neomycin, kanamycin, and G418 (Geneticin®)
   2444..3868    +  CDS            tdTomato: tdTomato is a basic (constitutively fluorescent) orange fluorescent protein published in 2004, derived from Discosoma sp.. It is reported to be a somewhat slowly-maturing tandem dimer with low acid sensitivity.
   3936..4017    -  polyA_signal   SV40 poly(A) signal: SV40 polyadenylation signal
   4018..4184    +  CDS            NeoR/KanR (fragment): aminoglycoside phosphotransferase confers resistance to neomycin, kanamycin, and G418 (Geneticin®)
   4185..4201    +  promoter       AmpR promoter (fragment): bla
   4202..5062    +  CDS            AmpR: β-lactamase; bla; confers resistance to ampicillin, carbenicillin, and related antibiotics
   5233..5821    +  rep_origin     ori: high-copy-number ColE1/pMB1/pBR322/pUC origin of replication
>Addgene plasmid #129557 | Clim-DC2-NMM-tdtomato | addgene full sequence | sequence record 258968 | Addgene NGS Result
ACGACCGAGCGCAGCGAGTCAGTGAGCGAGGAAGCGGAAGAGCGCCCAATACGCAAACCGCCTCTCCCCG
CGCGTTGGCCGATTCATTAATGCAGCTGGCACGACAGGTTTCCCGACTGGAAAGCGGGCAGTGAGCGCAA
CGCAATTAATGTGAGTTAGCTCACTCATTAGGCACCCCAGGCTTTACACTTTATGCTTCCGGCTCGTATG
TTGTGTGGAATTGTGAGCGGATAACAATTTCACACAGGAAACAGCTATGACCATGATTACGCCAAGCTTA
TCGGTGGGACTGTGAGAACTGCTACCTGCCTGTGCAGAGGAGAGCACACTACATTCACCATTGAAAATAT
GGCCCACTGAACTGATCAAGCCAAGTGAAGACTGCGCGCCTGTGTTCTGATTCTTCCCATGGTACAAGTA
CTGAAACTTTGGAAGCGCCAGAGAATTCACAGACGCACAGAAGACAGCGCATGGTGGAGGCTGTGTGTGT
TCACCGAGGTGTCCTCTGCGGAAGGTGCCGTTCATTATGTATTCGGAGTAAAGCACAACCTCTTCAATGC
TGCTCCCTTCCTTCGCTTGTTTCTTGGATAGTTATCGTCTGTCAGAATCTTTCGGTACATTCAGTATAGA
GTTCGCGATCGGTAGCAACAGTCGGACGGACCCTGTCAGGACGGTGTATTCGGTGGCCTACTTTTCTTTT
GTTGCATAGCTGTTCCTGACGCGATGCGCCAAGCGCCGTCATATTGTGCTGTGTGCCCCTATGTGGAGCA
GGCATAGAGCTCTTGCCAAATGTTGGGAAGAGCTGTTGGAGAAGCGACAGAGCAGTGCCAAGACGACGAA
CGAGGTGTGCGAGCTGTAGTGCTAGTGCTTCCTAGGTTCTGGTTTTACTGACACCTATTTGAAGGAATAA
TTTCTGCTCACACACAGTTTTGTAACCGCTCACTATTGTGTTACAGCTCATCATAAGCTACTATAACACA
TCTTTGCGGCTTTAAGCTAGTGTATTCATCTAATTTACAATCATGCGCGAGTGTATCTCTATTCCCGGGA
TGACCGAGTACAAGCCCACGGTGCGCCTCGCCACCCGCGACGACGTCCCCAGGGCCGTACGCACCCTCGC
CGCCGCGTTCGCCGACTACCCCGCCACGCGCCACACCGTCGATCCGGACCGCCACATCGAGCGGGTCACC
GAGCTGCAAGAACTCTTCCTCACGCGCGTCGGGCTCGACATCGGCAAGGTGTGGGTCGCGGACGACGGCG
CCGCGGTGGCGGTCTGGACCACGCCGGAGAGCGTCGAAGCGGGGGCGGTGTTCGCCGAGATCGGCCCGCG
CATGGCCGAGTTGAGCGGTTCCCGGCTGGCCGCGCAGCAACAGATGGAAGGCCTCCTGGCGCCGCACCGG
CCCAAGGAGCCCGCGTGGTTCCTGGCCACCGTCGGCGTCTCGCCCGACCACCAGGGCAAGGGTCTGGGCA
GCGCCGTCGTGCTCCCCGGAGTGGAGGCGGCCGAGCGCGCCGGGGTGCCCGCCTTCCTGGAGACCTCCGC
GCCCCGCAACCTCCCCTTCTACGAGCGGCTCGGCTTCACCGTCACCGCCGACGTCGAGGTGCCCGAAGGA
CCGCGCACCTGGTGCATGACCCGCAAGCCCGGTGCCTGACCTCGAGCATCGATAGACATGATAAGATACA
TTGATGAGTTTGGACAAACCACAACAAGAATGCAGTGAAAAAAATGCTTTATTTGTGAAATTTGTGATGC
TATTGCTTTATTTGTAACCATTATAAGCTGCAATAAACAAGTTAACAACAACAATTCTAGAGGGCCTGCT
TGCCGAATATCATGGTGGAAAATGGCCGCTTTTCTGGATTCATCGACTGTGGCCGGCGAAATGCTGGGCG
CCTTGAAACTGAACCTGTTCGGATCCGGGTTGCGCGCTTCCATTGTTTTGGTTTCCGTGTCTGCAAGGCG
GGTCTGGACGTGACGCTTTGGGGGAGAGGGAGAGCAGAGATACAATTCTAGCCACGAATTTCAGCCAATA
GTCACAGAGGGGAGTTGCGATCCTGCGAATTGGCTTAGGTCTGTGAGGTCTTTCACGGTTTCGAAAGCAG
CGCAGAGGGGAGACCGACTACCAAAAGCCATAACACTCCACCGAGATATCCGCACTCTTCGCTAGATGAG
CTTGCTTCTCCTCTTGTCACAAATCAGCCCAATGATAGTCACTGTTCAACAACGGTGCAGTGTAAATATT
CGTTGTGCGTCCTTGATGAGCAGAAGGTACGAGAAGCAGGAAATCATTTCATAATGGAAAACCATTCACT
GTCTTTCTGTATTGCGAAAAGAGTGATCATAGGTAATCGCAACGGCGGGTCTTTAGAACAGTCACATACC
AGATCAAGCTTGATGGGCGGTTGCTGTAGTACGGAGACTCAACAGCGGCAGCAGCCTGTACGGGTTAGCA
AGGGCGAGGAGGTCATCAAAGAGTTCATGCGCTTCAAGGTGCGCATGGAGGGCTCCATGAACGGCCACGA
GTTCGAGATCGAGGGCGAGGGCGAGGGCCGCCCCTACGAGGGCACCCAGACCGCCAAGCTGAAGGTGACC
AAGGGCGGCCCCCTGCCCTTCGCCTGGGACATCCTGTCCCCCCAGTTCATGTACGGCTCCAAGGCGTACG
TGAAGCACCCCGCCGACATCCCCGATTACAAGAAGCTGTCCTTCCCCGAGGGCTTCAAGTGGGAGCGCGT
GATGAACTTCGAGGACGGCGGTCTGGTGACCGTGACCCAGGACTCCTCCCTGCAGGACGGCACGCTGATC
TACAAGGTGAAGATGCGCGGCACCAACTTCCCCCCCGACGGCCCCGTAATGCAGAAGAAGACCATGGGCT
GGGAGGCCTCCACCGAGCGCCTGTACCCCCGCGACGGCGTGCTGAAGGGCGAGATCCACCAGGCCCTGAA
GCTGAAGGACGGCGGCCACTACCTGGTGGAGTTCAAGACCATCTACATGGCCAAGAAGCCCGTGCAACTG
CCCGGCTACTACTACGTGGACACCAAGCTGGACATCACCTCCCACAACGAGGACTACACCATCGTGGAAC
AGTACGAGCGCTCCGAGGGCCGCCACCACCTGTTCCTGGGGCATGGCACCGGCAGCACCGGCAGCGGCAG
CTCCGGCACCGCCTCCTCCGAGGACAACAACATGGCCGTCATCAAAGAGTTCATGCGCTTCAAGGTGCGC
ATGGAGGGCTCCATGAACGGCCACGAGTTCGAGATCGAGGGCGAGGGCGAGGGCCGCCCCTACGAGGGCA
CCCAGACCGCCAAGCTGAAGGTGACCAAGGGCGGCCCCCTGCCCTTCGCCTGGGACATCCTGTCCCCCCA
GTTCATGTACGGCTCCAAGGCGTACGTGAAGCACCCCGCCGACATCCCCGATTACAAGAAGCTGTCCTTC
CCCGAGGGCTTCAAGTGGGAGCGCGTGATGAACTTCGAGGACGGCGGTCTGGTGACCGTGACCCAGGACT
CCTCCCTGCAGGACGGCACGCTGATCTACAAGGTGAAGATGCGCGGCACCAACTTCCCCCCCGACGGCCC
CGTAATGCAGAAGAAGACCATGGGCTGGGAGGCCTCCACCGAGCGCCTGTACCCCCGCGACGGCGTGCTG
AAGGGCGAGATCCACCAGGCCCTGAAGCTGAAGGACGGCGGCCGCTACCTGGTGGAGTTCAAGACCATCT
ACATGGCCAAGAAGCCCGTGCAACTGCCCGGCTACTACTACGTGGACACCAAGCTGGACATCACCTCCCA
CAACGAGGACTACACCATCGTGGAACAGTACGAGCGCTCCGAGGGCCGCCACCACCTGTTCCTGTACGGC
ATGGACGAGCTGTACAAGTGACATATGCTAGCAGATCTAGGGCCCTAAGATACATTGATGAGTTTGGACA
AACCACAACAAGAATGCAGTGAAAAAAATGCTTTATTTGTGAAATTTGTGATGCTATTGCTTTATTTGTA
ACCATTATAAGCTGCAATAAACAAGTTGCCGGCTGGGTGTGGCGGACCGCTATCAGGACATAGCGTTGGC
TACCCGTGATATTGCTGAAGAGCTTGGCGGCGAATGGGCTGACCGCTTCCTCGTGCTTTACGGTATCGCC
GCTCCCGATTCGCAGCGCATCGCCTTCTATCGCCTTCTTGACGAGTTCTTCTGAATTGAAAAAGGAAGAG
TATGAGTATTCAACATTTCCGTGTCGCCCTTATTCCCTTTTTTGCGGCATTTTGCCTTCCTGTTTTTGCT
CACCCAGAAACGCTGGTGAAAGTAAAAGATGCTGAAGATCAGTTGGGTGCACGAGTGGGTTACATCGAAC
TGGATCTCAACAGCGGTAAGATCCTTGAGAGTTTTCGCCCCGAAGAACGTTTTCCAATGATGAGCACTTT
TAAAGTTCTGCTATGTGGCGCGGTATTATCCCGTATTGACGCCGGGCAAGAGCAACTCGGTCGCCGCATA
CACTATTCTCAGAATGACTTGGTTGAGTACTCACCAGTCACAGAAAAGCATCTTACGGATGGCATGACAG
TAAGAGAATTATGCAGTGCTGCCATAACCATGAGTGATAACACTGCGGCCAACTTACTTCTGACAACGAT
CGGAGGACCGAAGGAGCTAACCGCTTTTTTGCACAACATGGGGGATCATGTAACTCGCCTTGATCGTTGG
GAACCGGAGCTGAATGAAGCCATACCAAACGACGAGCGTGACACCACGATGCCTGTAGCAATGGCAACAA
CGTTGCGCAAACTATTAACTGGCGAACTACTTACTCTAGCTTCCCGGCAACAATTAATAGACTGGATGGA
GGCGGATAAAGTTGCAGGACCACTTCTGCGCTCGGCCCTTCCGGCTGGCTGGTTTATTGCTGATAAATCT
GGAGCCGGTGAGCGTGGGTCTCGCGGTATCATTGCAGCACTGGGGCCAGATGGTAAGCCCTCCCGTATCG
TAGTTATCTACACGACGGGGAGTCAGGCAACTATGGATGAACGAAATAGACAGATCGCTGAGATAGGTGC
CTCACTGATTAAGCATTGGTAACTGTCAGACCAAGTTTACTCATATATACTTTAGATTGATTTAAAACTT
CATTTTTAATTTAAAAGGATCTAGGTGAAGATCCTTTTTGATAATCTCATGACCAAAATCCCTTAACGTG
AGTTTTCGTTCCACTGAGCGTCAGACCCCGTAGAAAAGATCAAAGGATCTTCTTGAGATCCTTTTTTTCT
GCGCGTAATCTGCTGCTTGCAAACAAAAAAACCACCGCTACCAGCGGTGGTTTGTTTGCCGGATCAAGAG
CTACCAACTCTTTTTCCGAAGGTAACTGGCTTCAGCAGAGCGCAGATACCAAATACTGTTCTTCTAGTGT
AGCCGTAGTTAGGCCACCACTTCAAGAACTCTGTAGCACCGCCTACATACCTCGCTCTGCTAATCCTGTT
ACCAGTGGCTGCTGCCAGTGGCGATAAGTCGTGTCTTACCGGGTTGGACTCAAGACGATAGTTACCGGAT
AAGGCGCAGCGGTCGGGCTGAACGGGGGGTTCGTGCACACAGCCCAGCTTGGAGCGAACGACCTACACCG
AACTGAGATACCTACAGCGTGAGCTATGAGAAAGCGCCACGCTTCCCGAAGGGAGAAAGGCGGACAGGTA
TCCGGTAAGCGGCAGGGTCGGAACAGGAGAGCGCACGAGGGAGCTTCCAGGGGGAAACGCCTGGTATCTT
TATAGTCCTGTCGGGTTTCGCCACCTCTGACTTGAGCGTCGATTTTTGTGATGCTCGTCAGGGGGGCGGA
GCCTATGGAAAAACGCCAGCAACGCGGCCTTTTTACGGTTCCTGGCCTTTTGCTGGCCTTTTGCTCACAT
GTTCTTTCCTGCGTTATCCCCTGATTCTGTGGATAACCGTATTACCGCCTTTGAGTGAGCTGATACCGCT
CGCCGCAGCCGA
